>Addgene plasmid #202101 | pL0_AB-NR | addgene full sequence | sequence record 405420 | Addgene NGS Result
GCCATCCACTGCGGAGCCGTACAAATGTACGGCCAGCAACGTCGGTTCGAGATGGCGCTCGATGACGCCA
ACTACCTCTGATAGTTGAGTCGATACTTCGGCGATCACCGCTTCCCTCATGCGAAACGATCCTCATCCTG
TCTCTTGATCAGATATTGATCCCCTGCGCCATCAGATCCTTGGCGGCAAGAAAGCCATCCAGTTTACTTT
GCAGGGCTTCCCAACCTTACCAGAGGGCGCCCCAGCTGGCAATTCCGGTTCGCTTGCTAAGCTTGCATGC
CTGCAAGTCGACTCTAGAGGAGCGGTGATCACAGGCAGCAACGCTCTGTCATCGTTACAATCAACATGCT
ACCCTCCGCGAGATCATCCGTGTTTCAAACCCGGCAGCTTAGTTGCCGTTCTTCCGAATAGCATCGGTAA
CATGAGCAAAGTCTGCCGCCTTACAACGGCTCTCCCGCTGACGCCGTCCCGGACTGATGGGCTGCCTGTA
TCGAGTGGTGATTTTGTGCCGAGCTCATTACTCGCATCCATTCTCAGGCTGTCTCGTCTCGTCTCAGGTC
TCCGGAGGACAGTCACCAACGGAATGCTTTCGTTAAGAGCAAGGCGACAACGGTTCCTTCGTTGAGATGG
TGGTTCCACTGTGCAGGTCACGTAGTGAAGTGATGTTGCGGTAGTCTGCAATCCCGCTAGATACACGTCA
TTCGTGAAAGGCCTGTTGTTTTCATGTCCGGGTCTGCACGGGCACTAGAAGGAAGGAAGCAAAGACGAAC
GGAAGTGACTGTAAACGAGAAGTGCACGAAGCCTTTTCTTGTGACGTCACAACCCGAATAGCCCTACGTG
GCGTGCGACTTTCCGGCACTTTGGATATCGTTGCCCTATATGTATTGGGTGTATACATGTCGTATTCCAA
CTACGACAGAAAACAGTCAGTTACGGGTATTCGAACTTCCGGCACCTGCAGCGAGGAGTTTTGTGTCCGT
CGCACATCCTCCGTGCTTTCGGCACCTACGTAGGCGGCAAACTTCCTGCCTTCCGCCCCCGCCTTGCGGC
ATTCCGGCTCCGGGCCAGAATTGCCCGGGTGTTCACAATTTTGCCTCCTCACGAAAAAACGTTCTACTTT
GTATTTTGGTCGGGTTTCGGATCCTTCCAGCAACCATTCTCATTCAAAGTCACCACTTGTGCGAACGTAC
TCGAGACCACCAGGATACATAGATTACCACAACTCCGAGCCCTTCCACCCACAGAATCAGGGGATAACGC
AGGAAAGAACATGTGAGCAAAAGGCCAGCAAAAGGCCAGGAACCGTAAAAAGGCCGCGTTGCTGGCGTTT
TTCCATAGGCTCCGCCCCCCTGACGAGCATCACAAAAATCGACGCTCAAGTCAGAGGTGGCGAAACCCGA
CAGGACTATAAAGATACCAGGCGTTTCCCCCTGGAAGCTCCCTCGTGCGCTCTCCTGTTCCGACCCTGCC
GCTTACCGGATACCTGTCCGCCTTTCTCCCTTCGGGAAGCGTGGCGCTTTCTCATAGCTCACGCTGTAGG
TATCTCAGTTCGGTGTAGGTCGTTCGCTCCAAGCTGGGCTGTGTGCACGAACCCCCCGTTCAGCCCGACC
GCTGCGCCTTATCCGGTAACTATCGTCTTGAGTCCAACCCGGTAAGACACGACTTATCGCCACTGGCAGC
AGCCACTGGTAACAGGATTAGCAGAGCGAGGTATGTAGGCGGTGCTACAGAGTTCTTGAAGTGGTGGCCT
AACTACGGCTACACTAGAAGAACAGTATTTGGTATCTGCGCTCTGCTGAAGCCAGTTACCTTCGGAAAAA
GAGTTGGTAGCTCTTGATCCGGCAAACAAACCACCGCTGGTAGCGGTGGTTTTTTTGTTTGCAAGCAGCA
GATTACGCGCAGAAAAAAAGGATCTCAAGAAGATCCTTTGATCTTTTCTACGGGGTCTGACGCTCAGTGG
AACGAAAACTCACGTTAAGGGATTTTGGTCATGCATTCTAGGTGATTATTATTTGCCGACTACCTTGGTG
ATCTCGCCTTTCACGTAGTGGACAAATTCTTCCAACTGATCTGCGCGCGAGGCCAAGCGATCTTCTTCTT
GTCCAAGATAAGCCTGTCTAGCTTCAAGTATGACGGGCTGATACTGGGCCGGCAGGCGCTCCATTGCCCA
GTCGGCAGCGACATCCTTCGGCGCGATTTTGCCGGTTACTGCGCTGTACCAAATGCGGGACAACGTAAGC
ACTACATTTCGCTCATCGCCAGCCCAGTCGGGCGGCGAGTTCCATAGCGTTAAGGTTTCATTTAGCGCCT
CAAATAGATCCTGTTCAGGAACCGGATCAAAGAGTTCCTCCGCCGCTGGACCTACCAAGGCAACGCTATG
TTCTCTTGCTTTTGTCAGCAAGATAGCCAGATCAATGTCGATCGTGGCTGGCTCGAAGATACCAGCAAGA
ATGTCATTGCGCTGCCATTCTCCAAATTGCAGTTCGCGCTTAGCTGGATAACGCCACGGAATGATGTCGT
CGTGCACAACAATGGTGACTTCTACAGCGCGGAGAATCTCACTCTCTCCAGGGGAAGCCGAAGTTTCCAA
AAGGTCGTTGATCAAAGCTCGCCGCGTTGTTTCATCAAGCCTTACGGTCACCGTAACCAGCAAATCAATA
TCACTGTGTGGCTTCAGGCC
Features (pLannotate 1.2.2; 4 found; start..end, strand, type, name):
    152..268     -  CDS            tnpA (fragment): TN5P_ECOLX - Also known as tnp. Experimental evidence at protein level: Swiss-Prot protein existence level 1. Mediates transposition of transposon Tn5 by a 'cut and paste' mechanism. First, the monomeric transposase binds the 19 bp inverted DNA repeats flanking the transposon. Then, dimerization of the DNA- bound transposase creates a synaptic DNA complex. After nicking of the first DNA strand, excision of the transposon proceeds through a series of intermediates. The transposase then mediates the insertion of the transposon at a new site by strand transfer. The activity of the wild- type tran
    269..301     -  misc_feature   MCS (fragment): pUC18/19 multiple cloning site
   1330..1918    -  rep_origin     ori: high-copy-number ColE1/pMB1/pBR322/pUC origin of replication
   2012..120     -  CDS            aadA (across the origin): S3AD_ECOLX - Experimental evidence at protein level: Swiss-Prot protein existence level 1. Mediates bacterial resistance to the antibiotics streptomycin and spectinomycin. From Escherichia coli.
