[The description below was written by a language model from this plasmid's Addgene catalogue record and pLannotate feature annotations shown in this document.]
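Description:
pL0_AB-NR is a Level 0 part plasmid for the Universal Loop assembly system, built on the pL0R backbone and classed as a synthetic biology vector. It is a small construct (the sequenced record is 2,680 nt) maintained in E. coli from a high-copy ColE1/pMB1/pUC-type origin of replication. Selection is with spectinomycin through the aadA gene, which encodes an aminoglycoside adenylyltransferase conferring resistance to streptomycin and spectinomycin and which spans the numbering origin of the circular map.

The payload is a 628 bp unmutated promoter fragment from the diatom Phaeodactylum tricornutum, described as the promoter of gene 54983 and named the NR promoter, inserted by Gibson cloning. It is flanked by "AB" overhangs, the position-defining fusion sites that let a standardised part be released and ligated in a fixed order with other Level 0 parts, such as coding sequences and terminators, to make a Level 1 transcription unit. The plasmid carries no coding sequence or reporter of its own. It serves purely as a donor of the promoter module, presumably for expression constructs destined for diatoms, although the record does not state downstream applications.

The automated annotation does not label the promoter itself, which probably lies in the unannotated stretch between the cloning-site remnant and the origin. The only other calls are a short fragment of the pUC18/19 multiple cloning site and an adjacent small fragment matching the Tn5 transposase gene. The latter is about 117 nt, far too short to encode a functional transposase, and is best regarded as a backbone remnant.
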