Addgene plasmid #202101: pL0_AB-NR
Purpose: Level 0 plasmid containing the promoter from gene 54983 from Phaeodactylum tricornutum with AB overhangs used to build a level 1 construct.
Depositing lab: Christopher Dupont. Depositing organization: J. Craig Venter Institute (JCVI). Publication: Universal loop assembly: open, efficient and cross-kingdom DNA fabrication. Pollak B, Matute T, Nunez I, Cerda A, Lopez C, Vargas V, Kan A, Bielinski V, von Dassow P, Dupont CL, Federici F. Synth Biol (Oxf). 2020;5(1):ysaa001. doi: 10.1093/synbio/ysaa001. Epub 2020 Feb 5. PubMed 32161816.
Backbone
  Vector backbone: pL0R
  Vector type: Synthetic Biology
Growth in bacteria
  Bacterial resistance: Spectinomycin, 50 μg/mL
  Growth temperature: 37°C
  Growth strain: DH5alpha
  Copy number: High Copy
Gene/Insert
  Gene/Insert name: NR promoter
  Species: Phaeodactylum tricornutum
  Insert size (bp): 628
  Mutation: None
  Cloning method: Gibson Cloning
How to cite: pL0_AB-NR was a gift from Christopher Dupont (Addgene plasmid # 202101 ; http://n2t.net/addgene:202101 ; RRID:Addgene_202101)
